Addgene plasmid #177648: PIG-MycT58A
Purpose: Expression of mouse Myc with T58A point mutation
Depositing lab: Trudy Oliver. Depositing organization: University of Utah. Publication: MYC Drives Progression of Small Cell Lung Cancer to a Variant Neuroendocrine Subtype with Vulnerability to Aurora Kinase Inhibition. Mollaoglu G, Guthrie MR, Bohm S, Bragelmann J, Can I, Ballieu PM, Marx A, George J, Heinen C, Chalishazar MD, Cheng H, Ireland AS, Denning KE, Mukhopadhyay A, Vahrenkamp JM, Berrett KC, Mosbruger TL, Wang J, Kohan JL, Salama ME, Witt BL, Peifer M, Thomas RK, Gertz J, Johnson JE, Gazdar AF, Wechsler-Reya RJ, Sos ML, Oliver TG. Cancer Cell. 2017 Feb 13;31(2):270-285. doi: 10.1016/j.ccell.2016.12.005. Epub 2017 Jan 12. PubMed 28089889.
Backbone
  Vector backbone: MSCV
  Backbone manufacturer: Clontech
  Backbone size w/o insert (bp): 7657
  Total vector size (bp): 8966
  Vector type: Mammalian Expression, Retroviral
  Selectable markers: Puromycin ; GFP
Growth in bacteria
  Bacterial resistance: Ampicillin, 100 μg/mL
  Growth temperature: 37°C
  Growth strain: NEB Stable
  Copy number: High Copy
Gene/Insert
  Gene/Insert name: Myc-T58A (alt name: cMyc)
  Species: M. musculus (mouse)
  Insert size (bp): 1320
  Mutation: T58A point mutation
  GenBank ID: NM_001177352.1
  Entrez Gene: Myc (a.k.a. Myc2, Niard, Nird, bHLHe39)
  Tag / fusion protein: IRES (C terminal on backbone); GFP (C terminal on backbone)
  Cloning method: Restriction Enzyme; 5′ cloning site BglII (not destroyed); 3′ cloning site EcoRI (not destroyed)
  Sequencing primers: 5′ pBabe 5' CTTTATCCAGCCCTCAC; 3′ MSCV-rev CAGCGGGGCTGCTAAAGCGCATGC
Terms and licenses: Academic/Nonprofit Terms; Industry Terms: Not Available to Industry
How to cite: PIG-MycT58A was a gift from Trudy Oliver (Addgene plasmid # 177648 ; http://n2t.net/addgene:177648 ; RRID:Addgene_177648)
