[The description below was written by a language model from this plasmid's Addgene catalogue record and pLannotate feature annotations shown in this document.]
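Description:
PIG-MycT58A is a gammaretroviral expression vector built on the MSCV (murine stem cell virus) backbone in the "Puro-IRES-GFP" configuration, carrying mouse c-Myc with a T58A point mutation. In bacteria it is maintained through a high-copy ColE1/pUC-type origin and selected with ampicillin via the β-lactamase gene. Small fragments of lacI, rop, bom, lacZα, TcR and MLV env in the feature table are non-functional remnants of earlier cloning vectors. The sequenced record is about 8.9 kb, slightly shorter than the total size listed in the catalogue.

The proviral unit runs from the MSCV 5′ LTR through the Ψ packaging signal and a truncated, start-codon-less gag region that improves encapsidation, then into the roughly 1.3 kb Myc coding sequence, which was inserted between BglII and EcoRI sites. Myc is therefore transcribed from the 5′ LTR promoter. Downstream, an internal mouse PGK promoter drives a bicistronic cassette in which the puromycin N-acetyltransferase gene is followed by an EMCV IRES and EGFP, and the unit ends at the 3′ LTR. Although the catalogue lists IRES and GFP as C-terminal "tags", the feature map indicates that EGFP is linked through the IRES to PuroR and not fused to Myc. Transduced cells can thus be enriched by puromycin selection or by green fluorescence while expressing untagged Myc.

Threonine 58 is a phosphorylation site that normally targets Myc for degradation, so the T58A substitution is generally understood to yield a stabilised, more oncogenic protein. The plasmid lacks gag-pol and env and must be packaged in a cell line that supplies them. It is intended for stable Myc-T58A expression in mammalian cells, and the associated publication concerns MYC-driven progression of small cell lung cancer.
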