Features (pLannotate 1.2.2; 22 found; start..end, strand, type, name):
      1..500     +  promoter       PGK promoter: mouse phosphoglycerate kinase 1 promoter
    521..1120    +  CDS            PuroR: puromycin N-acetyltransferase; pac from Streptomyces alboniger; confers resistance to puromycin
   1286..1748    +  misc_feature   IRES: internal ribosome entry site (IRES) of the encephalomyocarditis virus (EMCV)
   1762..2481    +  CDS            EGFP: the original enhanced GFP (Yang et al., 1996) mammalian codon-optimized
   2498..2524    +  misc_feature   MCS (fragment): pBluescript multiple cloning site
   2583..3097    +  LTR            3' LTR: 3' long terminal repeat from murine embryonic stem cell virus
   3259..3275    -  protein_bind   lac operator: The lac repressor binds to the lac operator to inhibit transcription in E. coli. This inhibition can be relieved by adding lactose or isopropyl-β-D-thiogalactopyranoside (IPTG). lac repressor encoded by lacI
   3283..3313    -  promoter       lac promoter: promoter for the E. coli lac operon
   3328..3349    -  protein_bind   CAP binding site: CAP binding activates transcription in the presence of cAMP. E. coli catabolite activator protein
   3362..3454    -  CDS            lacI (fragment): lac repressor; lacI; The lac repressor binds to the lac operator to inhibit transcription in E. coli. This inhibition can be relieved by adding lactose or isopropyl-β-D-thiogalactopyranoside (IPTG).
   3637..4225    -  rep_origin     ori: high-copy-number ColE1/pMB1/pBR322/pUC origin of replication
   4396..5256    -  CDS            AmpR: β-lactamase; bla; confers resistance to ampicillin, carbenicillin, and related antibiotics
   5257..5361    -  promoter       AmpR promoter: bla
   5456..5491    +  CDS            rop (fragment): Rop protein, which maintains plasmids at low copy number; rop
   5593..5692    +  misc_feature   bom (fragment): basis of mobility region from pBR322
   5698..5847    -  CDS            lacZα (fragment): LacZα fragment of β-galactosidase; lacZ fragment
   5847..6048    -  CDS            TcR (fragment): tetracycline efflux protein; tet; confers resistance to tetracycline
   6049..6147    +  CDS            env (fragment): murine leukemia virus gPr80 envelope polyprotein precursor; env; proteolytically cleaved into gp70SU and p15TM subunits
   6189..6705    +  LTR            5' LTR: 5' long terminal repeat from murine embryonic stem cell virus
   6769..7110    +  misc_feature   MESV Ψ: packaging signal of murine embryonic stem cell virus
   7177..7593    +  CDS            gag (truncated): truncated Moloney murine leukemia virus (MMLV) gag gene lacking the start codon
   7606..8922    +  CDS            Myc: MYC_MOUSE - Experimental evidence at protein level: Swiss-Prot protein existence level 1. Transcription factor that binds DNA in a non-specific manner, yet also specifically recognizes the core sequence 5'-CAC[GA]TG-3'. Activates the transcription of growth-related genes. Binds to the VEGFA promoter, promoting VEGFA production and subsequent sprouting angiogenesis. Regulator of somatic reprogramming, controls self-renewal of embryonic stem cells. Functions with TAF6L to activate target gene expression through RNA polymerase II pause release (PubMed:31005419). From Mus musculus (Mouse).
>Addgene plasmid #177648 | PIG-MycT58A | addgene full sequence | sequence record 353599 | Addgene NGS Result
GGGTAGGGGAGGCGCTTTTCCCAAGGCAGTCTGGAGCATGCGCTTTAGCAGCCCCGCTGGGCACTTGGCG
CTACACAAGTGGCCTCTGGCCTCGCACACATTCCACATCCACCGGTAGGCGCCAACCGGCTCCGTTCTTT
GGTGGCCCCTTCGCGCCACCTTCTACTCCTCCCCTAGTCAGGAAGTTCCCCCCCGCCCCGCAGCTCGCGT
CGTGCAGGACGTGACAAATGGAAGTAGCACGTCTCACTAGTCTCGTGCAGATGGACAGCACCGCTGAGCA
ATGGAAGCGGGTAGGCCTTTGGGGCAGCGGCCAATAGCAGCTTTGCTCCTTCGCTTTCTGGGCTCAGAGG
CTGGGAAGGGGTGGGTCCGGGGGCGGGCTCAGGGGCGGGCTCAGGGGCGGGGCGGGCGCCCGAAGGTCCT
CCGGAGGCCCGGCATTCTGCACGCTTCAAAAGCGCACGTCTGCCGCGCTGTTCTCCTCTTCCTCATCTCC
GGGCCTTTCGACCTGCAGCCCAAGCTTACCATGACCGAGTACAAGCCCACGGTGCGCCTCGCCACCCGCG
ACGACGTCCCCAGGGCCGTACGCACCCTCGCCGCCGCGTTCGCCGACTACCCCGCCACGCGCCACACCGT
CGATCCGGACCGCCACATCGAGCGGGTCACCGAGCTGCAAGAACTCTTCCTCACGCGCGTCGGGCTCGAC
ATCGGCAAGGTGTGGGTCGCGGACGACGGCGCCGCGGTGGCGGTCTGGACCACGCCGGAGAGCGTCGAAG
CGGGGGCGGTGTTCGCCGAGATCGGCCCGCGCATGGCCGAGTTGAGCGGTTCCCGGCTGGCCGCGCAGCA
ACAGATGGAAGGCCTCCTGGCGCCGCACCGGCCCAAGGAGCCCGCGTGGTTCCTGGCCACCGTCGGCGTC
TCGCCCGACCACCAGGGCAAGGGTCTGGGCAGCGCCGTCGTGCTCCCCGGAGTGGAGGCGGCCGAGCGCG
CCGGGGTGCCCGCCTTCCTGGAGACCTCCGCGCCCCGCAACCTCCCCTTCTACGAGCGGCTCGGCTTCAC
CGTCACCGCCGACGTCGAGGTGCCCGAAGGACCGCGCACCTGGTGCATGACCCGCAAGCCCGGTGCCTGA
CGCCCGCCCCACGACCCGCAGCGCCCGACCGAAAGGAGCGCACGACCCCATGCATCCAATTCCGCCCCCC
CCCCCTAACGTTACTGGCCGAAGCCGCTTGGAATAAGGCCGGTGTGCGTTTGTCTATATGTTATTTTCCA
CCATATTGCCGTCTTTTGGCAATGTGAGGGCCCGGAAACCTGGCCCTGTCTTCTTGACGAGCATTCCTAG
GGGTCTTTCCCCTCTCGCCAAAGGAATGCAAGGTCTGTTGAATGTCGTGAAGGAAGCAGTTCCTCTGGAA
GCTTCTTGAAGACAAACAACGTCTGTAGCGACCCTTTGCAGGCAGCGGAACCCCCCACCTGGCGACAGGT
GCCTCTGCGGCCAAAAGCCACGTGTATAAGATACACCTGCAAAGGCGGCACAACCCCAGTGCCACGTTGT
GAGTTGGATAGTTGTGGAAAGAGTCAAATGGCTCTCCTCAAGCGTATTCAACAAGGGGCTGAAGGATGCC
CAGAAGGTACCCCATTGTATGGGATCTGATCTGGGGCCTCGGTGCACATGCTTTACATGTGTTTAGTCGA
GGTTAAAAAAACGTCTAGGCCCCCCGAACCACGGGGACGTGGTTTTCCTTTGAAAAACACGATGATAATA
TGGCCACAACCATGGTGAGCAAGGGCGAGGAGCTGTTCACCGGGGTGGTGCCCATCCTGGTCGAGCTGGA
CGGCGACGTAAACGGCCACAAGTTCAGCGTGTCTGGCGAGGGCGAGGGCGATGCCACCTACGGCAAGCTG
ACCCTGAAGTTCATCTGCACCACCGGCAAGCTGCCCGTGCCCTGGCCCACCCTCGTGACCACCCTGACCT
ACGGCGTGCAGTGCTTCAGCCGCTACCCCGACCACATGAAGCAGCACGACTTCTTCAAGTCCGCCATGCC
CGAAGGCTACGTCCAGGAGCGCACCATCTTCTTCAAGGACGACGGCAACTACAAGACCCGCGCCGAGGTG
AAGTTCGAGGGCGACACCCTGGTGAACCGCATCGAGCTGAAGGGCATCGACTTCAAGGAGGACGGCAACA
TCCTGGGGCACAAGCTGGAGTACAACTACAACAGCCACAACGTCTATATCATGGCCGACAAGCAGAAGAA
CGGCATCAAGGCGAACTTCAAGATCCGCCACAACATCGAGGACGGCAGCGTGCAGCTCGCCGACCACTAC
CAGCAGAACACCCCCATCGGCGACGGCCCCGTGCTGCTGCCCGACAACCACTACCTGAGCACCCAGTCCG
CCCTGAGCAAAGACCCCAACGAGAAGCGCGATCACATGGTCCTGCTGGAGTTCGTGACCGCCGCCGGGAT
CACTCTCGGCATGGACGAGCTGTACAAGTAATGAATTAATTAAGAATTATCAAGCTTATCGATACCGTCG
ACCTGCAGCCAAGCTTATCGATAAAATAAAAGATTTTATTTAGTCTCCAGAAAAAGGGGGGAATGAAAGA
CCCCACCTGTAGGTTTGGCAAGCTAGCTTAAGTAACGCCATTTTGCAAGGCATGGAAAATACATAACTGA
GAATAGAGAAGTTCAGATCAAGGTTAGGAACAGAGAGACAGCAGAATATGGGCCAAACAGGATATCTGTG
GTAAGCAGTTCCTGCCCCGGCTCAGGGCCAAGAACAGATGGTCCCCAGATGCGGTCCCGCCCTCAGCAGT
TTCTAGAGAACCATCAGATGTTTCCAGGGTGCCCCAAGGACCTGAAATGACCCTGTGCCTTATTTGAACT
AACCAATCAGTTCGCTTCTCGCTTCTGTTCGCGCGCTTCTGCTCCCCGAGCTCAATAAAAGAGCCCACAA
CCCCTCACTCGGCGCGCCAGTCCTCCGATAGACTGCGTCGCCCGGGTACCCGTGTATCCAATAAACCCTC
TTGCAGTTGCATCCGACTTGTGGTCTCGCTGTTCCTTGGGAGGGTCTCCTCTGAGTGATTGACTACCCGT
CAGCGGGGGTCTTTCATGGGTAACAGTTTCTTGAAGTTGGAGAACAACATTCTGAGGGTAGGAGTCGAAT
ATTAAGTAATCCTGACTCAATTAGCCACTGTTTTGAATCCACATACTCCAATACTCCTGAAATAGTTCAT
TATGGACAGCGCAGAAAGAGCTGGGGAGAATTGTGAAATTGTTATCCGCTCACAATTCCACACAACATAC
GAGCCGGAAGCATAAAGTGTAAAGCCTGGGGTGCCTAATGAGTGAGCTAACTCACATTAATTGCGTTGCG
CTCACTGCCCGCTTTCCAGTCGGGAAACCTGTCGTGCCAGCTGCATTAATGAATCGGCCAACGCGCGGGG
AGAGGCGGTTTGCGTATTGGGCGCTCTTCCGCTTCCTCGCTCACTGACTCGCTGCGCTCGGTCGTTCGGC
TGCGGCGAGCGGTATCAGCTCACTCAAAGGCGGTAATACGGTTATCCACAGAATCAGGGGATAACGCAGG
AAAGAACATGTGAGCAAAAGGCCAGCAAAAGGCCAGGAACCGTAAAAAGGCCGCGTTGCTGGCGTTTTTC
CATAGGCTCCGCCCCCCTGACGAGCATCACAAAAATCGACGCTCAAGTCAGAGGTGGCGAAACCCGACAG
GACTATAAAGATACCAGGCGTTTCCCCCTGGAAGCTCCCTCGTGCGCTCTCCTGTTCCGACCCTGCCGCT
TACCGGATACCTGTCCGCCTTTCTCCCTTCGGGAAGCGTGGCGCTTTCTCATAGCTCACGCTGTAGGTAT
CTCAGTTCGGTGTAGGTCGTTCGCTCCAAGCTGGGCTGTGTGCACGAACCCCCCGTTCAGCCCGACCGCT
GCGCCTTATCCGGTAACTATCGTCTTGAGTCCAACCCGGTAAGACACGACTTATCGCCACTGGCAGCAGC
CACTGGTAACAGGATTAGCAGAGCGAGGTATGTAGGCGGTGCTACAGAGTTCTTGAAGTGGTGGCCTAAC
TACGGCTACACTAGAAGAACAGTATTTGGTATCTGCGCTCTGCTGAAGCCAGTTACCTTCGGAAAAAGAG
TTGGTAGCTCTTGATCCGGCAAACAAACCACCGCTGGTAGCGGTGGTTTTTTTGTTTGCAAGCAGCAGAT
TACGCGCAGAAAAAAAGGATCTCAAGAAGATCCTTTGATCTTTTCTACGGGGTCTGACGCTCAGTGGAAC
GAAAACTCACGTTAAGGGATTTTGGTCATGAGATTATCAAAAAGGATCTTCACCTAGATCCTTTTAAATT
AAAAATGAAGTTTTAAATCAATCTAAAGTATATATGAGTAAACTTGGTCTGACAGTTACCAATGCTTAAT
CAGTGAGGCACCTATCTCAGCGATCTGTCTATTTCGTTCATCCATAGTTGCCTGACTCCCCGTCGTGTAG
ATAACTACGATACGGGAGGGCTTACCATCTGGCCCCAGTGCTGCAATGATACCGCGAGACCCACGCTCAC
CGGCTCCAGATTTATCAGCAATAAACCAGCCAGCCGGAAGGGCCGAGCGCAGAAGTGGTCCTGCAACTTT
ATCCGCCTCCATCCAGTCTATTAATTGTTGCCGGGAAGCTAGAGTAAGTAGTTCGCCAGTTAATAGTTTG
CGCAACGTTGTTGCCATTGCTACAGGCATCGTGGTGTCACGCTCGTCGTTTGGTATGGCTTCATTCAGCT
CCGGTTCCCAACGATCAAGGCGAGTTACATGATCCCCCATGTTGTGCAAAAAAGCGGTTAGCTCCTTCGG
TCCTCCGATCGTTGTCAGAAGTAAGTTGGCCGCAGTGTTATCACTCATGGTTATGGCAGCACTGCATAAT
TCTCTTACTGTCATGCCATCCGTAAGATGCTTTTCTGTGACTGGTGAGTACTCAACCAAGTCATTCTGAG
AATAGTGTATGCGGCGACCGAGTTGCTCTTGCCCGGCGTCAATACGGGATAATACCGCGCCACATAGCAG
AACTTTAAAAGTGCTCATCATTGGAAAACGTTCTTCGGGGCGAAAACTCTCAAGGATCTTACCGCTGTTG
AGATCCAGTTCGATGTAACCCACTCGTGCACCCAACTGATCTTCAGCATCTTTTACTTTCACCAGCGTTT
CTGGGTGAGCAAAAACAGGAAGGCAAAATGCCGCAAAAAAGGGAATAAGGGCGACACGGAAATGTTGAAT
ACTCATACTCTTCCTTTTTCAATATTATTGAAGCATTTATCAGGGTTATTGTCTCATGAGCGGATACATA
TTTGAATGTATTTAGAAAAATAAACAAATAGGGGTTCCGCGCACATTTCCCCGAAAAGTGCCACCTGACG
TCTAAGAAACCATTATTATCATGACATTAACCTATAAAAATAGGCGTATCACGAGGCCCTTTCGTCTCGC
GCGTTTCGGTGATGACGGTGAAAACCTCTGACACATGCAGCTCCCGGAGACGGTCACAGCTTGTCTGTAA
GCGGATGCCGGGAGCAGACAAGCCCGTCAGGGCGCGTCAGCGGGTGTTGGCGGGTGTCGGGGCTGGCTTA
ACTATGCGGCATCAGAGCAGATTGTACTGAGAGTGCACCATATGCGGTGTGAAATACCGCACAGATGCGT
AAGGAGAAAATACCGCATCAGGCGCCATTCGCCATTCAGGCTGCGCAACTGTTGGGAAGGGCGATCGGTG
CGGGCCTCTTCGCTATTACGCCAGCTGGCGAAAGGGGGATGTGCTGCAAGGCGATTAAGTTGGGTAACGC
CAGGGTTTTCCCAGTCACGACGTTGTAAAACGACGGCGCAAGGAATGGTGCATGCAAGGAGATGGCGCCC
AACAGTCCCCCGGCCACGGGGCCTGCCACCATACCCACGCCGAAACAAGCGCTCATGAGCCCGAAGTGGC
GAGCCCGATCTTCCCCATCGGTGATGTCGGCGATATAGGCGCCAGCAACCGCACCTGTGGCGCCGGTGAT
GCCGGCCACGATGCGTCCGGCGTAGAGGCGATTAGTCCAATTTGTTAAAGACAGGATATCAGTGGTCCAG
GCTCTAGTTTTGACTCAACAATATCACCAGCTGAAGCCTATAGAGTACGAGCCATAGATAAAATAAAAGA
TTTTATTTAGTCTCCAGAAAAAGGGGGGAATGAAAGACCCCACCTGTAGGTTTGGCAAGCTAGCTTAAGT
AACGCCATTTTGCAAGGCATGGAAAATACATAACTGAGAATAGAGAAGTTCAGATCAAGGTTAGGAACAG
AGAGACAGCAGAATATGGGCCAAACAGGATATCTGTGGTAAGCAGTTCCTGCCCCGGCTCAGGGCCAAGA
ACAGATGGTCCCCAGATGCGGTCCCGCCCTCAGCAGTTTCTAGAGAACCATCAGATGTTTCCAGGGTGCC
CCAAGGACCTGAAATGACCCTGTGCCTTATTTGAACTAACCAATCAGTTCGCTTCTCGCTTCTGTTCGCG
CGCTTCTGCTCCCCGAGCTCAATAAAAGAGCCCACAACCCCTCACTCGGCGCGCCAGTCCTCCGATAGAC
TGCGTCGCCCGGGTACCCGTATTCCCAATAAAGCCTCTTGCTGTTTGCATCCGAATCGTGGACTCGCTGA
TCCTTGGGAGGGTCTCCTCAGATTGATTGACTGCCCACCTCGGGGGTCTTTCATTTGGAGGTTCCACCGA
GATTTGGAGACCCCTGCCCAGGGACCACCGACCCCCCCGCCGGGAGGTAAGCTGGCCAGCGGTCGTTTCG
TGTCTGTCTCTGTCTTTGTGCGTGTTTGTGCCGGCATCTAATGTTTGCGCCTGCGTCTGTACTAGTTAGC
TAACTAGCTCTGTATCTGGCGGACCCGTGGTGGAACTGACGAGTTCTGAACACCCGGCCGCAACCCTGGG
AGACGTCCCAGGGACTTTGGGGGCCGTTTTTGTGGCCCGACCTGAGGAAGGGAGTCGATGTGGAATCCGA
CCCCGTCAGGATATGTGGTTCTGGTAGGAGACGAGAACCTAAAACAGTTCCCGCCTCCGTCTGAATTTTT
GCTTTCGGTTTGGAACCGAAGCCGCGCGTCTTGTCTGCTGCAGCGCTGCAGCATCGTTCTGTGTTGTCTC
TGTCTGACTGTGTTTCTGTATTTGTCTGAAAATTAGGGCCAGACTGTTACCACTCCCTTAAGTTTGACCT
TAGGTCACTGGAAAGATGTCGAGCGGATCGCTCACAACCAGTCGGTAGATGTCAAGAAGAGACGTTGGGT
TACCTTCTGCTCTGCAGAATGGCCAACCTTTAACGTCGGATGGCCGCGAGACGGCACCTTTAACCGAGAC
CTCATCACCCAGGTTAAGATCAAGGTCTTTTCACCTGGCCCGCATGGACACCCAGACCAGGTCCCCTACA
TCGTGACCTGGGAAGCCTTGGCTTTTGACCCCCCTCCCTGGGTCAAGCCCTTTGTACACCCTAAGCCTCC
GCCTCCTCTTCCTCCATCCGCCCCGTCTCTCCCCCTTGAACCTCCTCGTTCGACCCCGCCTCGATCCTCC
CTTTATCCAGCCCTCACTCCTTCTCTAGGCGCCGGAATTAGATCTATGCCCCTCAACGTGAACTTCACCA
ACAGGAACTATGACCTCGACTACGACTCCGTACAGCCCTATTTCATCTGCGACGAGGAAGAGAATTTCTA
TCACCAGCAACAGCAGAGCGAGCTGCAGCCGCCCGCGCCCAGTGAGGATATCTGGAAGAAATTCGAGCTG
CTTCCCGCCCCGCCCCTGTCCCCGAGCCGCCGCTCCGGGCTCTGCTCTCCATCCTATGTTGCGGTCGCTA
CGTCCTTCTCCCCAAGGGAAGACGATGACGGCGGCGGTGGCAACTTCTCCACCGCCGATCAGCTGGAGAT
GATGACCGAGTTACTTGGAGGAGACATGGTGAACCAGAGCTTCATCTGCGATCCTGACGACGAGACCTTC
ATCAAGAACATCATCATCCAGGACTGTATGTGGAGCGGTTTCTCAGCCGCTGCCAAGCTGGTCTCGGAGA
AGCTGGCCTCCTACCAGGCTGCGCGCAAAGACAGCACCAGCCTGAGCCCCGCCCGCGGGCACAGCGTCTG
CTCCACCTCCAGCCTGTACCTGCAGGACCTCACCGCCGCCGCGTCCGAGTGCATTGACCCCTCAGTGGTC
TTTCCCTACCCGCTCAACGACAGCAGCTCGCCCAAATCCTGTACCTCGTCCGATTCCACGGCCTTCTCTC
CTTCCTCGGACTCGCTGCTGTCCTCCGAGTCCTCCCCACGGGCCAGCCCTGAGCCCCTAGTGCTGCATGA
GGAGACACCGCCCACCACCAGCAGCGACTCTGAAGAAGAGCAAGAAGATGAGGAAGAAATTGATGTGGTG
TCTGTGGAGAAGAGGCAAACCCCTGCCAAGAGGTCGGAGTCGGGCTCATCTCCATCCCGAGGCCACAGCA
AACCTCCGCACAGCCCACTGGTCCTCAAGAGGTGCCACGTCTCCACTCACCAGCACAACTACGCCGCACC
CCCCTCCACAAGGAAGGACTATCCAGCTGCCAAGAGGGCCAAGTTGGACAGTGGCAGGGTCCTGAAGCAG
ATCAGCAACAACCGCAAGTGCTCCAGCCCCAGGTCCTCAGACACGGAGGAAAACGACAAGAGGCGGACAC
ACAACGTCTTGGAACGTCAGAGGAGGAACGAGCTGAAGCGCAGCTTTTTTGCCCTGCGTGACCAGATCCC
TGAATTGGAAAACAACGAAAAGGCCCCCAAGGTAGTGATCCTCAAAAAAGCCACCGCCTACATCCTGTCC
ATTCAAGCAGACGAGCACAAGCTCACCTCTGAAAAGGACTTATTGAGGAAACGACGAGAACAGTTGAAAC
ACAAACTCGAACAGCTTCGAAACTCTGGTGCATAGAATTCTACC
