>Addgene plasmid #177648 | PIG-MycT58A | depositor partial sequence | sequence record 344669 | pBabe 5'
AGGMTTGCGGGATTAGATCTATGCCCTCACGTGAACTTCACCAACAGGAACTATGACCTCGACTACGACT
CCGTACAGCCCTATTTCATCTGCGACGAGGAAGAGAATTTCTATCACCAGCAACAGCAGAGCGAGCTGCA
GCCGCCCGCGCCCAGTGAGGATATCTGGAAGAAATTCGAGCTGCTTCCCGCCCCGCCCCTGTCCCCGAGC
CGCCGCTCCGGGCTCTGCTCTCCATCCTATGTTGCGGTCGCTACGTCCTTCTCCCCAAGGGAAGACGATG
ACGGCGGCGGTGGCAACTTCTCCACCGCCGATCAGCTGGAGATGATGACCGAGTTACTTGGAGGAGACAT
GGTGAACCAGAGCTTCATCTGCGATCCTGACGACGAGACCTTCATCAAGAACATCATCATCCAGGACTGT
ATGTGGAGCGGTTTCTCAGCCGCTGCCAAGCTGGTCTCGGAGAAGCTGGCCTCCTACCAGGCTGCGCGCA
AAGACAGCACCAGCCTGAGCCCCGCCCGCGGGCACAGCGTCTGCTCCACCTCCAGCCTGTACCTGCAGGA
CCTCACCGCCGCCGCGTCCGAGTGCATTGACCCCTCAGTGGTCTTTCCCTACCCGCTCAACGACAGCAGC
TCGCCCAAATCCTGTACCTCGTCCGATTCCACGGCCTTCTCTCCTTCCTCGGACTCGCTGCTGTCCTCCG
AGTCCTCCCCACGGGCCAGCCCTGAGCCCCTAGTGCTGCATGAGGAGACACCGCCCACCACCAGCAGCGA
CTCTGAAGAAGAGCAAGAAGATGAGGAAGAAATTGATGTGGTGTCTGTGGAGAAGAGGCAAACCCCCTGC
CAAGAGGTCGGAGTCGGGCTCATCTCCATCCCGAGGCCACAGCAAACCTCCGCACAGCCCACTGGTCCTC
AAGAGGTGCCACGTCTCCACTCACCAGCACAACTACGCCGCACCCCCCTCCACAAGAAAGGACTATCCAG
CTGCCAAGAGGGCCAAGTTGGGACAGTGCAGGATCCTGAAGCAGATCAGCAACAACCGCAAGTGCCTCCA
GGCCTCAAGACCCTYCAGAACCGCAGAGATCGAACTAGAGGCGGAACACCA
