>Addgene plasmid #177648 | PIG-MycT58A | depositor partial sequence | sequence record 344670 | MSCV rev
ATGGAGCACCCAAGATGACRTYGCATTGGGAAGCGCCTCCCCTACCCGGTAGAATTCTATGCACCAGAGT
TTCGAAGCTGTTCGAGTTTGTGTTTCAACTGTTCTCGTCGTTTCCTCAATAAGTCCTTTTCAGAGGTGAG
CTTGTGCTCGTCTGCTTGAATGGACAGGATGTAGGCGGTGGCTTTTTTGAGGATCACTACCTTGGGGGCC
TTTTCGTTGTTTTCCAATTCAGGGATCTGGTCACGCAGGGCAAAAAAGCTGCGCTTCAGCTCGTTCCTCC
TCTGACGTTCCAAGACGTTGTGTGTCCGCCTCTTGTCGTTTTCCTCCGTGTCTGAGGACCTGGGGCTGGA
GCACTTGCGGTTGTTGCTGATCTGCTTCAGGACCCTGCCACTGTCCAACTTGGCCCTCTTGGCAGCTGGA
TAGTCCTTCCTTGTGGAGGGGGGTGCGGCGTAGTTGTGCTGGTGAGTGGAGACGTGGCACCTCTTGAGGA
CCAGTGGGCTGTGCGGAGGTTTGCTGTGGCCTCGGGATGGAGATGAGCCCGACTCCGACCTCTTGGCAGG
GGTTTGCCTCTTCTCCACAGACACCACATCAATTTCTTCCTCATCTTCTTGCTCTTCTTCAGAGTCGCTG
CTGGTGGTGGGCGGTGTCTCCTCATGCAGCACTAGGGGCTCAGGGCTGGCCCGTGGGGAGGACTCGGAGG
ACAGCAGCGAGTCCGAGGAAGGAGAGAAGGCCGTGGAATCGGACGAGGTACAGGATTTGGGCGAGCTGCT
GTCGTTGAGCGGGTAGGGAAAGACCACTGAGGGGTCAATGCACTCGGACGCGGCGGCGGTGAGGTCCTGC
AGGTACAGGCTGGAGGTGGAGCAGACGCTGTGCCCGCGGGCGGGGCTCAGGCTGGTGCTGTCTTTGCGCG
CAGCCTGGTAGGAGGCCAGCTTCTCCGAGACCAGCTTGGCAGCGGCTGAGAAACCGCTCCACATACAGTC
CTGGATGATGATGTTCTTGATGAAAGGTCTCGTCGTCAGGATCGCAGATGAAGCTCTGGTTTCACATGTT
CTCCTTCAAGTACTCGATTCATCATCTCAGCTGATCGCGTTGAGAAGCTTGGC
