>Addgene plasmid #177648 | PIG-MycT58A | depositor partial sequence | sequence record 344671 | PGK
AAGGCTTGCGGCGCTGTTCTCTCTTCTCATCTCCGGGCCTTTCGACCTGCAGCCCAAGCTTACCATGACC
GAGTACAAGCCCACGGTGCGCCTCGCCACCCGCGACGACGTCCCCAGGGCCGTACGCACCCTCGCCGCCG
CGTTCGCCGACTACCCCGCCACGCGCCACACCGTCGATCCGGACCGCCACATCGAGCGGGTCACCGAGCT
GCAAGAACTCTTCCTCACGCGCGTCGGGCTCGACATCGGCAAGGTGTGGGTCGCGGACGACGGCGCCGCG
GTGGCGGTCTGGACCACGCCGGAGAGCGTCGAAGCGGGGGCGGTGTTCGCCGAGATCGGCCCGCGCATGG
CCGAGTTGAGCGGTTCCCGGCTGGCCGCGCAGCAACAGATGGAAGGCCTCCTGGCGCCGCACCGGCCCAA
GGAGCCCGCGTGGTTCCTGGCCACCGTCGGCGTCTCGCCCGACCACCAGGGCAAGGGTCTGGGCAGCGCC
GTCGTGCTCCCCGGAGTGGAGGCGGCCGAGCGCGCCGGGGTGCCCGCCTTCCTGGAGACCTCCGCGCCCC
GCAACCTCCCCTTCTACGAGCGGCTCGGCTTCACCGTCACCGCCGACGTCGAGGTGCCCGAAGGACCGCG
CACCTGGTGCATGACCCGCAAGCCCGGTGCCTGACGCCCGCCCCACGACCCGCAGCGCCCGACCGAAAGG
AGCGCACGACCCCATGCATCCAATTCCGCCCCCCCCCCCCCTAACGTTACTGGCCGAAGCCGCTTGGAAT
AAGGCCGGTGTGCGTTTGTCTATATGTTATTTTCCACCATATTGCCGTCTTTTGGCAATGTGAGGGCCCG
GAAACCTGGCCCTGTCTTCTTGACGAGCATTCCTAGGGGTCTTTCCCCTCTCGCCAAGGAATGCAAGGTC
TGTTGAATGTCGTGAAGGAAGCAGTTCCTCTGGAAGCTTTCTTGAAGACAACAACGTCTGTAGCGACCCT
TTGCAGGCAGCGGAACCCCCCACCTGACGACAGGTGCCTCTGCGTCAAAGCACGTGTATAAGATACACTG
CCAAGGCGTCACTATCCCCAGTGCACGTGTGACTTGCATAGCTGGTGCCAG
